>Addgene plasmid #53439 | pT7-agrBD-I | depositor full sequence | sequence record 83233 | pT7-agrBD-I sequence 6460 bps
CAAGGAGATGGCGCCCAACAGTCCCCCGGCCACGGGGCCTGCCACCATACCCACGCCGAAACAAGCGCTC
ATGAGCCCGAAGTGGCGAGCCCGATCTTCCCCATCGGTGATGTCGGCGATATAGGCGCCAGCAACCGCAC
CTGTGGCGCCGGTGATGCCGGCCACGATGCGTCCGGCGTAGAGGATCGAGATCTCGATCCCGCGAAATTA
ATACGACTCACTATAGGGGAATTGTGAGCGGATAACAATTCCCCTCTAGAAATAATTTTGTTTAACTTTA
AGAAGGAATTCAGGAGCCCTTCACCATGAATTATTTTGATAATAAAATTGACCAGTTTGCCACGTATCTT
CAAAAGAGAAATAACTTAGATCATATTCAATTTTTGCAAGTACGATTAGGGATGCAGGTCTTAGCTAAAA
ATATAGGTAAATTAATTGTTATGTATACTATTGCCTATATTTTAAACATTTTTCTGTTTACGTTAATTAC
GAATTTAACATTTTATTTAATAAGAAGACATGCACATGGTGCACATGCACCTTCTTCTTTTTGGTGTTAT
GTAGAAAGTATTATACTATTTATACTTTTACCTTTAGTAATAGTAAATTTTCATATTAACTTTTTAATTA
TGATTATTTTAACAGTTATTTCTTTAGGTGTAATCTCAGTATATGCTCCTGCAGCAACTAAAAAGAAGCC
CATTCCTGTGCGACTTATTAAACGAAAAAAATATTATGCGATTATTGTTAGTTTAACCCTTTTCATTATC
ACACTTATCATCAAAGAGCCATTTGCCCAATTCATTCAATTAGGCATCATAATAGAAGCTATTACATTAT
TACCTATTTTCTTTATTAAGGAGGACTTAAAATGAATACATTATTTAACTTATTTTTTGATTTTATTACT
GGGATTTTAAAAAACATTGGTAACATCGCAGCTTATAGTACTTGTGACTTCATAATGGATGAAGTTGAAG
TACCAAAAGAATTAACACAATTACACGAATAAAAGGGCGAGCTCAATTCGAAGCTTGAAGGTAAGCCTAT
CCCTAACCCTCTCCTCGGTCTCGATTCTACGCGTACCGGTCATCATCACCATCACCATTGAGTTTGATCC
GGCTGCTAACAAAGCCCGAAAGGAAGCTGAGTTGGCTGCTGCCACCGCTGAGCAATAACTAGCATAACCC
CTTGGGGCCTCTAAACGGGTCTTGAGGGGTTTTTTGCTGAAAGGAGGAACTATATCCGGATATCCCGCAA
GAGGCCCGGCAGTACCGGCATAACCAAGCCTATGCCTACAGCATCCAGGGTGACGGTGCCGAGGATGACG
ATGAGCGCATTGTTAGATTTCATACACGGTGCCTGACTGCGTTAGCAATTTAACTGTGATAAACTACCGC
ATTAAAGCTTATCGATGATAAGCTGTCAAACATGAGAATTAATTCTTGAAGACGAAAGGGCCTCGTGATA
CGCCTATTTTTATAGGTTAATGTCATGATAATAATGGTTTCTTAGACGTCAGGTGGCACTTTTCGGGGAA
ATGTGCGCGGAACCCCTATTTGTTTATTTTTCTAAATACATTCAAATATGTATCCGCTCATGAGACAATA
ACCCTGATAAATGCTTCAATAATATTGAAAAAGGAAGAGTATGAGTATTCAACATTTCCGTGTCGCCCTT
ATTCCCTTTTTTGCGGCATTTTGCCTTCCTGTTTTTGCTCACCCAGAAACGCTGGTGAAAGTAAAAGATG
CTGAAGATCAGTTGGGTGCACGAGTGGGTTACATCGAACTGGATCTCAACAGCGGTAAGATCCTTGAGAG
TTTTCGCCCCGAAGAACGTTTTCCAATGATGAGCACTTTTAAAGTTCTGCTATGTGGCGCGGTATTATCC
CGTGTTGACGCCGGGCAAGAGCAACTCGGTCGCCGCATACACTATTCTCAGAATGACTTGGTTGAGTACT
CACCAGTCACAGAAAAGCATCTTACGGATGGCATGACAGTAAGAGAATTATGCAGTGCTGCCATAACCAT
GAGTGATAACACTGCGGCCAACTTACTTCTGACAACGATCGGAGGACCGAAGGAGCTAACCGCTTTTTTG
CACAACATGGGGGATCATGTAACTCGCCTTGATCGTTGGGAACCGGAGCTGAATGAAGCCATACCAAACG
ACGAGCGTGACACCACGATGCCTGCAGCAATGGCAACAACGTTGCGCAAACTATTAACTGGCGAACTACT
TACTCTAGCTTCCCGGCAACAATTAATAGACTGGATGGAGGCGGATAAAGTTGCAGGACCACTTCTGCGC
TCGGCCCTTCCGGCTGGCTGGTTTATTGCTGATAAATCTGGAGCCGGTGAGCGTGGGTCTCGCGGTATCA
TTGCAGCACTGGGGCCAGATGGTAAGCCCTCCCGTATCGTAGTTATCTACACGACGGGGAGTCAGGCAAC
TATGGATGAACGAAATAGACAGATCGCTGAGATAGGTGCCTCACTGATTAAGCATTGGTAACTGTCAGAC
CAAGTTTACTCATATATACTTTAGATTGATTTAAAACTTCATTTTTAATTTAAAAGGATCTAGGTGAAGA
TCCTTTTTGATAATCTCATGACCAAAATCCCTTAACGTGAGTTTTCGTTCCACTGAGCGTCAGACCCCGT
AGAAAAGATCAAAGGATCTTCTTGAGATCCTTTTTTTCTGCGCGTAATCTGCTGCTTGCAAACAAAAAAA
CCACCGCTACCAGCGGTGGTTTGTTTGCCGGATCAAGAGCTACCAACTCTTTTTCCGAAGGTAACTGGCT
TCAGCAGAGCGCAGATACCAAATACTGTCCTTCTAGTGTAGCCGTAGTTAGGCCACCACTTCAAGAACTC
TGTAGCACCGCCTACATACCTCGCTCTGCTAATCCTGTTACCAGTGGCTGCTGCCAGTGGCGATAAGTCG
TGTCTTACCGGGTTGGACTCAAGACGATAGTTACCGGATAAGGCGCAGCGGTCGGGCTGAACGGGGGGTT
CGTGCACACAGCCCAGCTTGGAGCGAACGACCTACACCGAACTGAGATACCTACAGCGTGAGCTATGAGA
AAGCGCCACGCTTCCCGAAGGGAGAAAGGCGGACAGGTATCCGGTAAGCGGCAGGGTCGGAACAGGAGAG
CGCACGAGGGAGCTTCCAGGGGGAAACGCCTGGTATCTTTATAGTCCTGTCGGGTTTCGCCACCTCTGAC
TTGAGCGTCGATTTTTGTGATGCTCGTCAGGGGGGCGGAGCCTATGGAAAAACGCCAGCAACGCGGCCTT
TTTACGGTTCCTGGCCTTTTGCTGGCCTTTTGCTCACATGTTCTTTCCTGCGTTATCCCCTGATTCTGTG
GATAACCGTATTACCGCCTTTGAGTGAGCTGATACCGCTCGCCGCAGCCGAACGACCGAGCGCAGCGAGT
CAGTGAGCGAGGAAGCGGAAGAGCGCCTGATGCGGTATTTTCTCCTTACGCATCTGTGCGGTATTTCACA
CCGCAATGGTGCACTCTCAGTACAATCTGCTCTGATGCCGCATAGTTAAGCCAGTATACACTCCGCTATC
GCTACGTGACTGGGTCATGGCTGCGCCCCGACACCCGCCAACACCCGCTGACGCGCCCTGACGGGCTTGT
CTGCTCCCGGCATCCGCTTACAGACAAGCTGTGACCGTCTCCGGGAGCTGCATGTGTCAGAGGTTTTCAC
CGTCATCACCGAAACGCGCGAGGCAGCTGCGGTAAAGCTCATCAGCGTGGTCGTGAAGCGATTCACAGAT
GTCTGCCTGTTCATCCGCGTCCAGCTCGTTGAGTTTCTCCAGAAGCGTTAATGTCTGGCTTCTGATAAAG
CGGGCCATGTTAAGGGCGGTTTTTTCCTGTTTGGTCACTGATGCCTCCGTGTAAGGGGGATTTCTGTTCA
TGGGGGTAATGATACCGATGAAACGAGAGAGGATGCTCACGATACGGGTTACTGATGATGAACATGCCCG
GTTACTGGAACGTTGTGAGGGTAAACAACTGGCGGTATGGATGCGGCGGGACCAGAGAAAAATCACTCAG
GGTCAATGCCAGCGCTTCGTTAATACAGATGTAGGTGTTCCACAGGGTAGCCAGCAGCATCCTGCGATGC
AGATCCGGAACATAATGGTGCAGGGCGCTGACTTCCGCGTTTCCAGACTTTACGAAACACGGAAACCGAA
GACCATTCATGTTGTTGCTCAGGTCGCAGACGTTTTGCAGCAGCAGTCGCTTCACGTTCGCTCGCGTATC
GGTGATTCATTCTGCTAACCAGTAAGGCAACCCCGCCAGCCTAGCCGGGTCCTCAACGACAGGAGCACGA
TCATGCGCACCCGTGGCCAGGACCCAACGCTGCCCGAGATGCGCCGCGTGCGGCTGCTGGAGATGGCGGA
CGCGATGGATATGTTCTGCCAAGGGTTGGTTTGCGCATTCACAGTTCTCCGCAAGAATTGATTGGCTCCA
ATTCTTGGAGTGGTGAATCCGTTAGCGAGGTGCCGCCGGCTTCCATTCAGGTCGAGGTGGCCCGGCTCCA
TGCACCGCGACGCAACGCGGGGAGGCAGACAAGGTATAGGGCGGCGCCTACAATCCATGCCAACCCGTTC
CATGTGCTCGCCGAGGCGGCATAAATCGCCGTGACGATCAGCGGTCCAATGATCGAAGTTAGGCTGGTAA
GAGCCGCGAGCGATCCTTGAAGCTGTCCCTGATGGTCGTCATCTACCTGCCTGGACAGCATGGCCTGCAA
CGCGGGCATCCCGATGCCGCCGGAAGCGAGAAGAATCATAATGGGGAAGGCCATCCAGCCTCGCGTCGCG
AACGCCAGCAAGACGTAGCCCAGCGCGTCGGCCGCCATGCCGGCGATAATGGCCTGCTTCTCGCCGAAAC
GTTTGGTGGCGGGACCAGTGACGAAGGCTTGAGCGAGGGCGTGCAAGATTCCGAATACCGCAAGCGACAG
GCCGATCATCGTCGCGCTCCAGCGAAAGCGGTCCTCGCCGAAAATGACCCAGAGCGCTGCCGGCACCTGT
CCTACGAGTTGCATGATAAAGAAGACAGTCATAAGTGCGGCGACGATAGTCATGCCCCGCGCCCACCGGA
AGGAGCTGACTGGGTTGAAGGCTCTCAAGGGCATCGGTCGAGATCCCGGTGCCTAATGAGTGAGCTAACT
TACATTAATTGCGTTGCGCTCACTGCCCGCTTTCCAGTCGGGAAACCTGTCGTGCCAGCTGCATTAATGA
ATCGGCCAACGCGCGGGGAGAGGCGGTTTGCGTATTGGGCGCCAGGGTGGTTTTTCTTTTCACCAGTGAG
ACGGGCAACAGCTGATTGCCCTTCACCGCCTGGCCCTGAGAGAGTTGCAGCAAGCGGTCCACGCTGGTTT
GCCCCAGCAGGCGAAAATCCTGTTTGATGGTGGTTAACGGCGGGATATAACATGAGCTGTCTTCGGTATC
GTCGTATCCCACTACCGAGATATCCGCACCAACGCGCAGCCCGGACTCGGTAATGGCGCGCATTGCGCCC
AGCGCCATCTGATCGTTGGCAACCAGCATCGCAGTGGGAACGATGCCCTCATTCAGCATTTGCATGGTTT
GTTGAAAACCGGACATGGCACTCCAGTCGCCTTCCCGTTCCGCTATCGGCTGAATTTGATTGCGAGTGAG
ATATTTATGCCAGCCAGCCAGACGCAGACGCGCCGAGACAGAACTTAATGGGCCCGCTAACAGCGCGATT
TGCTGGTGACCCAATGCGACCAGATGCTCCACGCCCAGTCGCGTACCGTCTTCATGGGAGAAAATAATAC
TGTTGATGGGTGTCTGGTCAGAGACATCAAGAAATAACGCCGGAACATTAGTGCAGGCAGCTTCCACAGC
AATGGCATCCTGGTCATCCAGCGGATAGTTAATGATCAGCCCACTGACGCGTTGCGCGAGAAGATTGTGC
ACCGCCGCTTTACAGGCTTCGACGCCGCTTCGTTCTACCATCGACACCACCACGCTGGCACCCAGTTGAT
CGGCGCGAGATTTAATCGCCGCGACAATTTGCGACGGCGCGTGCAGGGCCAGACTGGAGGTGGCAACGCC
AATCAGCAACGACTGTTTGCCCGCCAGTTGTTGTGCCACGCGGTTGGGAATGTAATTCAGCTCCGCCATC
GCCGCTTCCACTTTTTCCCGCGTTTTCGCAGAAACGTGGCTGGCCTGGTTCACCACGCGGGAAACGGTCT
GATAAGAGACACCGGCATACTCTGCGACATCGTATAACGTTACTGGTTTCACATTCACCACCCTGAATTG
ACTCTCTTCCGGGCGCTATCATGCCATACCGCGAAAGGTTTTGCGCCATTCGATGGTGTCCGGGATCTCG
ACGCTCTCCCTTATGCGACTCCTGCATTAGGAAGCAGCCCAGTAGTAGGTTGAGGCCGTTGAGCACCGCC
GCCGCAAGGAATGGTGCATG
Features (pLannotate 1.2.2; 20 found; start..end, strand, type, name):
    209..227     +  promoter       T7 promoter: promoter for bacteriophage T7 RNA polymerase
    228..252     +  protein_bind   lac operator: The lac repressor binds to the lac operator to inhibit transcription in E. coli. This inhibition can be relieved by adding lactose or isopropyl-β-D-thiogalactopyranoside (IPTG). lac repressor encoded by lacI
    267..287     +  RBS            RBS (fragment): efficient ribosome binding site from bacteriophage T7 gene 10 (Olins and Rangwala, 1989)
    306..872     +  CDS            agrB: AGRB_STAAU - Experimental evidence at protein level: Swiss-Prot protein existence level 1. Essential for the production of a quorum sensing system signal molecule, the autoinducing peptide (AIP). This quorum sensing system is responsible for the regulation of the expression of virulence factor genes. Involved in the proteolytic processing of AgrD, the precursor of AIP. From Staphylococcus aureus.
   1040..1081    +  CDS            V5 tag: epitope tag from simian virus 5
   1122..1171    +  CDS            SET1 (fragment): solubility-enhancement tag derived from T7 phage gene 10B
   1179..1226    +  terminator     T7 terminator: transcription terminator for bacteriophage T7 RNA polymerase
   1249..1353    -  CDS            TcR (fragment): tetracycline efflux protein; tet; confers resistance to tetracycline
   1401..1429    -  promoter       tet promoter: E. coli promoter for tetracycline efflux protein gene
   1546..1650    +  promoter       AmpR promoter: bla
   1651..2511    +  CDS            AmpR: β-lactamase; bla; confers resistance to ampicillin, carbenicillin, and related antibiotics
   2682..3270    +  rep_origin     ori: high-copy-number ColE1/pMB1/pBR322/pUC origin of replication
   3456..3595    -  misc_feature   bom: basis of mobility region from pBR322
   3697..3888    -  CDS            rop: Rop protein, which maintains plasmids at low copy number; rop
   3905..4285    +  CDS            YPB1_ECOLX: Protein predicted: Swiss-Prot protein existence level 4. From Escherichia coli.
   4527..5151    -  CDS            TcR (fragment): tetracycline efflux protein; tet; confers resistance to tetracycline
   5166..5187    -  protein_bind   CAP binding site: CAP binding activates transcription in the presence of cAMP. E. coli catabolite activator protein
   5200..6282    -  CDS            lacI: lac repressor; lacI; The lac repressor binds to the lac operator to inhibit transcription in E. coli. This inhibition can be relieved by adding lactose or isopropyl-β-D-thiogalactopyranoside (IPTG).
   6283..6360    -  promoter       lacI promoter: lacI
   6368..187     -  CDS            TcR (fragment) (across the origin): tetracycline efflux protein; tet; confers resistance to tetracycline
