[The description below was written by a language model from this plasmid's Addgene catalogue record and pLannotate feature annotations shown in this document.]
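Description:
pT7-agrBD-I is a 6,460 bp bacterial expression plasmid built on the pET101 D-TOPO backbone, made for synthetic biology work in E. coli. It replicates from a pBR322-type ColE1/pMB1 origin accompanied by the bom site and the rop gene, which normally holds copy number down, although the record lists copy number as unknown. Selection is by ampicillin through the β-lactamase gene. Several tetracycline-resistance fragments and a tet promoter are annotated, but these are non-functional pBR322 remnants rather than a usable marker. The plasmid also carries lacI under its own promoter, supplying the lac repressor in cis.

The payload is a 707 bp unmutated segment of the type-I agr locus from Staphylococcus aureus RN4220, containing agrB and agrD, inserted by TOPO cloning downstream of the T7-lac promoter. Transcription depends on T7 RNA polymerase, is repressed through the lac operator until an inducer such as IPTG is added, uses the T7 gene 10 ribosome binding site, and ends at the T7 terminator. AgrD is the precursor of the autoinducing peptide (AIP), and AgrB is the protein that proteolytically processes it, so co-expression should allow an E. coli host to produce the staphylococcal quorum-sensing signal. The feature table annotates only agrB; the short agrD reading frame presumably lies in the unannotated stretch after it. The backbone V5 and 6xHis tags lie downstream but are not in frame with either gene, so neither protein is tagged. According to the associated publication title, the construct belongs to a peptide-based communication system for E. coli to Bacillus megaterium interspecies signaling. Expression uses a BL21-derived T7 strain.
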