Addgene plasmid #53439: pT7-agrBD-I
Purpose: T7-dependent expression of the type-I agrB and agrD genes of S. aureus RN4220
Depositing lab: Cynthia Collins. Depositing organization: Rensselaer Polytechnic Institute. Publication: Peptide-based communication system enables Escherichia coli to Bacillus megaterium interspecies signaling. Marchand N, Collins CH. Biotechnol Bioeng. 2013 Nov;110(11):3003-12. doi: 10.1002/bit.24975. Epub 2013 Jul 5. PubMed 23775238.
Backbone
  Vector backbone: pET101 D-TOPO
  Backbone manufacturer: Life Technologies
  Backbone size w/o insert (bp): 5753
  Total vector size (bp): 6460
  Modifications to backbone: The agrBD genes of S. aureus RN4220 were cloned into the TOPO cloning site, downstream of the T7-lac promoter
  Vector type: Bacterial Expression, Synthetic Biology
Growth in bacteria
  Bacterial resistance: Ampicillin, 100 μg/mL
  Growth temperature: 37°C
  Growth strain: DH5alpha
  Growth instructions: T7 Iq Express (BL21 derivative) E. coli is used for expression.
  Copy number: Unknown
Gene/Insert
  Gene/Insert name: agrBD locus
  Species: S. aureus
  Insert size (bp): 707
  Mutation: none
  Promoter: T7-lac
  Tag / fusion protein: V5 epitope, 6x HIS (not expressed on agrB or agrD) (C terminal on backbone)
  Cloning method: TOPO Cloning
  Sequencing primers: 5′ 5' - TAATACGACTCACTATA - 3'; 3′ 5' - TAGTTATTGCTCAGCGGTGG - 3'
Terms and licenses: Academic/Nonprofit Terms; Industry Terms: Not Available to Industry
Depositor comments: NOTE: the tags are not in frame with either insert.
How to cite: pT7-agrBD-I was a gift from Cynthia Collins (Addgene plasmid # 53439 ; http://n2t.net/addgene:53439 ; RRID:Addgene_53439)
