>Addgene plasmid #53439 | pT7-agrBD-I | addgene partial sequence | sequence record 86653 | pBRrevBam 5'-GGTGATGTCGGCGATATAGG-3'
GCCGGCCACGATGCGTCCGGCGTAGAGGATCGAGATCTCGATCCCGCGAAATTAATACGACTCACTATAG
GGGAATTGTGAGCGGATAACAATTCCCCTCTAGAAATAATTTTGTTTAACTTTAAGAAGGAATTCAGGAG
CCCTTCACCATGAATTATTTTGATAATAAAATTGACCAGTTTGCCACGTATCTTCAAAAGAGAAATAACT
TAGATCATATTCAATTTTTGCAAGTACGATTAGGGATGCAGGTCTTAGCTAAAAATATAGGTAAATTAAT
TGTTATGTATACTATTGCCTATATTTTAAACATTTTTCTGTTTACGTTAATTACGAATTTAACATTTTAT
TTAATAAGAAGACATGCACATGGTGCACATGCACCTTCTTCTTTTTGGTGTTATGTAGAAAGTATTATAC
TATTTATACTTTTACCTTTAGTAATAGTAAATTTTCATATTAACTTTTTAATTATGATTATTTTAACAGT
TATTTCTTTAGGTGTAATCTCAGTATATGCTCCTGCAGCAACTAAAAAGAAGCCCATTCCTGTGCGACTT
ATTAAACGAAAAAAATATTATGCGATTATTGTTAGTTTAACCCTTTTCATTATCACACTTATCATCAAAG
AGCCATTTGCCCAATTCATTCAATTAGGCATCATAATAGAAGCTATTACATTATTACCTATTTTCTTTAT
TAAGGAGGACTTAAAATGAATACATTATTTAACTTATTTTTTGATTTTATTACTGGGATTTTAAAAAACA
TTGGTAACATCGCAGCTTATAGTACTTGTGACTTCATAATGGATGAAGTTGAAGTACCAAAAGAATTAAC
ACAATTACACGAATAAAAGGGCGAGCTCAATTCG
